>Addgene plasmid #131187 | pOVC1_X_NcVVD-LOV | addgene full sequence | sequence record 256897 | Addgene NGS Result
TGATGCCGCATAGTTAAGCCAGTATCTGCTCCCTGCTTGTGTGTTGGAGGTCGCTGAGTAGTGCGCGAGC
AAAATTTAAGCTACAACAAGGCAAGGCTTGACCGACAATTGCATGAAGAATCTGCTTAGGGTTAGGCGTT
TTGCGCTGCTTCGCGATGTACGGGCCAGATATACGCGTTGACATTGATTATTGACTAGTTATTAATAGTA
ATCAATTACGGGGTCATTAGTTCATAGCCCATATATGGAGTTCCGCGTTACATAACTTACGGTAAATGGC
CCGCCTGGCTGACCGCCCAACGACCCCCGCCCATTGACGTCAATAATGACGTATGTTCCCATAGTAACGC
CAATAGGGACTTTCCATTGACGTCAATGGGTGGAGTATTTACGGTAAACTGCCCACTTGGCAGTACATCA
AGTGTATCATATGCCAAGTACGCCCCCTATTGACGTCAATGACGGTAAATGGCCCGCCTGGCATTATGCC
CAGTACATGACCTTATGGGACTTTCCTACTTGGCAGTACATCTACGTATTAGTCATCGCTATTACCATGG
TGATGCGGTTTTGGCAGTACATCAATGGGCGTGGATAGCGGTTTGACTCACGGGGATTTCCAAGTCTCCA
CCCCATTGACGTCAATGGGAGTTTGTTTTGGCACCAAAATCAACGGGACTTTCCAAAATGTCGTAACAAC
TCCGCCCCATTGACGCAAATGGGCGGTAGGCGTGTACGGTGGGAGGTCTATATAAGCAGAGCTCTCTGGC
TAACTAGAGAACCCACTGCTTACTGGCTTATCGAAATTAATACGACTCACTATAGGGAGACCCAAGCTGA
CCATGGCCACCGGTGAATTCTCAGGCTCTGGATCCCCCGGGCACACTCTCTACGCCCCAGGCGGGTACGA
TATTATGGGCTGGCTGATCCAGATCATGAACAGGCCCAATCCCCAGGTCGAGCTGGGACCCGTGGATACT
TCATGTGCACTGATACTGTGCGACCTGAAGCAGAAGGATACACCTATAGTTTACGCTTCAGAAGCCTTTC
TGTACATGACAGGGTATTCTAACGCCGAGGTGCTGGGGAGGAACTGTAGGTTCCTCCAGAGTCCCGATGG
TATGGTGAAACCTAAGAGTACTCGCAAATATGTGGATAGCAATACTATTAACACCATGAGGAAAGCCATC
GACAGAAACGCAGAAGTTCAGGTGGAAGTGGTGAACTTTAAGAAGAACGGCCAGCGGTTCGTGAACTTTC
TCACAATGATTCCAGTGCGGGACGAAACCGGGGAGTACCGGTACAGCATGGGTTTTCAGTGCGAAACCGA
ACCCGGGTAAGTTTAAACCGCTGATCAGCCTCGACTGTGCCTTCTAGTTGCCAGCCATCTGTTGTTTGCC
CCTCCCCCGTGCCTTCCTTGACCCTGGAAGGTGCCACTCCCACTGTCCTTTCCTAATAAAATGAGGAAAT
TGCATCGCATTGTCTGAGTAGGTGTCATTCTATTCTGGGGGGTGGGGTGGGGCAGGACAGCAAGGGGGAG
GATTGGGAAGACAATAGCAGGCATGCTGGGGATGCGGTGGGCTCTATGGCTTCTGAGGCGGAAAGAACCA
GCTGGGGCTCTAGGGGGTATCCCC
[124 nt withheld, positions 1635-1758]
C
[91 nt withheld, positions 1760-1850]
A
[49 nt withheld, positions 1852-1900]
CCTTTGACGTTGGAGTCCACGTTCTTT
[37 nt withheld, positions 1928-1964]
ACCCTATCTCGGTCTATTCTTTTGATTTATAAGGGATTTTGCCGATTTCGGCCTATTGGTTAAAAAATGA
GCTGATTTAACAAAAATTTAACGCGAATTAATTCTGTGGAATGTGTGTCAGTTAGGGTGTGGAAAGTCCC
CAGGCTCCCCAGCAGGCAGAAGTATGCAAAGCATGCATCTCAATTAGTCAGCAACCAGGTGTGGAAAGTC
CCCAGGCTCCCCAGCAGGCAGAAGTATGCAAAGCATGCATCTCAATTAGTCAGCAACCATAGTCCCGCCC
CTAACTCCGCCCATCCCGCCCCTAACTCCGCCCAGTTCCGCCCATTCTCCGCCCCATGGCTGACTAATTT
TTTTTATTTATGCAGAGGCCGAGGCCGCCTCTGCCTCTGAGCTATTCCAGAAGTAGTGAGGAGGCTTTTT
TGGAGGCCTAGGCTTTTGCAAAAAGCTCTCGGGAGCTTGTATATCCATTTTCGGATCTGATCAAGAGACA
GGATGAGGATCGTTTCGCATGATTGAACAAGATGGATTGCACGCAGGTTCTCCGGCCGCTTGGGTGGAGA
GGCTATTCGGCTATGACTGGGCACAACAGACAATCGGCTGCTCTGATGCCGCCGTGTTCCGGCTGTCAGC
GCAGGGGCGCCCGGTTCTTTTTGTCAAGACCGACCTGTCCGGTGCCCTGAATGAACTGCAGGACGAGGCA
GCGCGGCTATCGTGGCTGGCCACGACGGGCGTTCCTTGCGCAGCTGTGCTCGACGTTGTCACTGAAGCGG
GAAGGGACTGGCTGCTATTGGGCGAAGTGCCGGGGCAGGATCTCCTGTCATCTCACCTTGCTCCTGCCGA
GAAAGTATCCATCATGGCTGATGCAATGCGGCGGCTGCATACGCTTGATCCGGCTACCTGCCCATTCGAC
CACCAAGCGAAACATCGCATCGAGCGAGCACGTACTCGGATGGAAGCCGGTCTTGTCGATCAGGATGATC
TGGACGAAGAGCATCAGGGGCTCGCGCCAGCCGAACTGTTCGCCAGGCTCAAGGCGCGCATGCCCGACGG
CGAGGATCTCGTCGTGACCCATGGCGATGCCTGCTTGCCGAATATCATGGTGGAAAATGGCCGCTTTTCT
GGATTCATCGACTGTGGCCGGCTGGGTGTGGCGGACCGCTATCAGGACATAGCGTTGGCTACCCGTGATA
TTGCTGAAGAGCTTGGCGGCGAATGGGCTGACCGCTTCCTCGTGCTTTACGGTATCGCCGCTCCCGATTC
GCAGCGCATCGCCTTCTATCGCCTTCTTGACGAGTTCTTCTGAGCGGGACTCTGGGGTTCGAAATGACCG
ACCAAGCGACGCCCAACCTGCCATCACGAGATTTCGATTCCACCGCCGCCTTCTATGAAAGGTTGGGCTT
CGGAATCGTTTTCCGGGACGCCGGCTGGATGATCCTCCAGCGCGGGGATCTCATGCTGGAGTTCTTCGCC
CACCCCAACTTGTTTATTGCAGCTTATAATGGTTACAAATAAAGCAATAGCATCACAAATTTCACAAATA
AAGCATTTTTTTCACTGCATTCTAGTTGTGGTTTGTCCAAACTCATCAATGTATCTTATCATGTCTGTAT
ACCGTCGACCTCTAGCTAGAGCTTGGCGTAATCATGGTCATAGCTGTTTCCTGTGTGAAATTGTTATCCG
CTCACAATTCCACACAACATACGAGCCGGAAGCATAAAGTGTAAAGCCTGGGGTGCCTAATGAGTGAGCT
AACTCACATTAATTGCGTTGCGCTCACTGCCCGCTTTCCAGTCGGGAAACCTGTCGTGCCAGCTGCATTA
ATGAATCGGCCAACGCGCGGGGAGAGGCGGTTTGCGTATTGGGCGCTCTTCCGCTTCCTCGCTCACTGAC
TCGCTGCGCTCGGTCGTTCGGCTGCGGCGAGCGGTATCAGCTCACTCAAAGGCGGTAATACGGTTATCCA
CAGAATCAGGGGATAACGCAGGAAAGAACATGTGAGCAAAAGGCCAGCAAAAGGCCAGGAACCGTAAAAA
GGCCGCGTTGCTGGCGTTTTTCCATAGGCTCCGCCCCCCTGACGAGCATCACAAAAATCGACGCTCAAGT
CAGAGGTGGCGAAACCCGACAGGACTATAAAGATACCAGGCGTTTCCCCCTGGAAGCTCCCTCGTGCGCT
CTCCTGTTCCGACCCTGCCGCTTACCGGATACCTGTCCGCCTTTCTCCCTTCGGGAAGCGTGGCGCTTTC
TCATAGCTCACGCTGTAGGTATCTCAGTTCGGTGTAGGTCGTTCGCTCCAAGCTGGGCTGTGTGCACGAA
CCCCCCGTTCAGCCCGACCGCTGCGCCTTATCCGGTAACTATCGTCTTGAGTCCAACCCGGTAAGACACG
ACTTATCGCCACTGGCAGCAGCCACTGGTAACAGGATTAGCAGAGCGAGGTATGTAGGCGGTGCTACAGA
GTTCTTGAAGTGGTGGCCTAACTACGGCTACACTAGAAGAACAGTATTTGGTATCTGCGCTCTGCTGAAG
CCAGTTACCTTCGGAAAAAGAGTTGGTAGCTCTTGATCCGGCAAACAAACCACCGCTGGTAGCGGTGGTT
TTTTTGTTTGCAAGCAGCAGATTACGCGCAGAAAAAAAGGATCTCAAGAAGATCCTTTGATCTTTTCTAC
GGGGTCTGACGCTCAGTGGAACGAAAACTCACGTTAAGGGATTTTGGTCATGAGATTATCAAAAAGGATC
TTCACCTAGATCCTTTTAAATTAAAAATGAAGTTTTAAATCAATCTAAAGTATATATGAGTAAACTTGGT
CTGACAGTTACCAATGCTTAATCAGTGAGGCACCTATCTCAGCGATCTGTCTATTTCGTTCATCCATAGT
TGCCTGACTCCCCGTCGTGTAGATAACTACGATACGGGAGGGCTTACCATCTGGCCCCAGTGCTGCAATG
ATACCGCGAGACCCACGCTCACCGGCTCCAGATTTATCAGCAATAAACCAGCCAGCCGGAAGGGCCGAGC
GCAGAAGTGGTCCTGCAACTTTATCCGCCTCCATCCAGTCTATTAATTGTTGCCGGGAAGCTAGAGTAAG
TAGTTCGCCAGTTAATAGTTTGCGCAACGTTGTTGCCATTGCTACAGGCATCGTGGTGTCACGCTCGTCG
TTTGGTATGGCTTCATTCAGCTCCGGTTCCCAACGATCAAGGCGAGTTACATGATCCCCCATGTTGTGCA
AAAAAGCGGTTAGCTCCTTCGGTCCTCCGATCGTTGTCAGAAGTAAGTTGGCCGCAGTGTTATCACTCAT
GGTTATGGCAGCACTGCATAATTCTCTTACTGTCATGCCATCCGTAAGATGCTTTTCTGTGACTGGTGAG
TACTCAACCAAGTCATTCTGAGAATAGTGTATGCGGCGACCGAGTTGCTCTTGCCCGGCGTCAATACGGG
ATAATACCGCGCCACATAGCAGAACTTTAAAAGTGCTCATCATTGGAAAACGTTCTTCGGGGCGAAAACT
CTCAAGGATCTTACCGCTGTTGAGATCCAGTTCGATGTAACCCACTCGTGCACCCAACTGATCTTCAGCA
TCTTTTACTTTCACCAGCGTTTCTGGGTGAGCAAAAACAGGAAGGCAAAATGCCGCAAAAAAGGGAATAA
GGGCGACACGGAAATGTTGAATACTCATACTCTTCCTTTTTCAATATTATTGAAGCATTTATCAGGGTTA
TTGTCTCATGAGCGGATACATATTTGAATGTATTTAGAAAAATAAACAAATAGGGGTTCCGCGCACATTT
CCCCGAAAAGTGCCACCTGACGTCGACGGATCGGGAGATCTCCCGATCCCCTATGGTGCACTCTCAGTAC
AATCTGCTC
Features (pLannotate 1.2.2; 19 found; start..end, strand, type, name):
    180..559     +  enhancer       CMV enhancer: human cytomegalovirus immediate early enhancer
    560..763     +  promoter       CMV promoter: human cytomegalovirus (CMV) immediate early promoter
    759..792     +  LTR            5' LTR (truncated) (fragment): truncated 5' long terminal repeat (LTR) from HIV-1
    808..826     +  promoter       T7 promoter: promoter for bacteriophage T7 RNA polymerase
   1365..1589    +  polyA_signal   bGH poly(A) signal: bovine growth hormone polyadenylation signal
   1593..1614    +  promoter       SV40 promoter (fragment): SV40 enhancer and early promoter
   1635..2063    +  rep_origin     f1 ori (sequence partly withheld): f1 bacteriophage origin of replication; arrow indicates direction of (+) strand synthesis
   2077..2406    +  promoter       SV40 promoter: SV40 enhancer and early promoter
   2473..3264    +  CDS            neo: KKA2_KLEPN - Also known as kan, nptII. Experimental evidence at protein level: Swiss-Prot protein existence level 1. Resistance to kanamycin, neomycin, paromomycin, ribostamycin, butirosin and gentamicin B. From Klebsiella pneumoniae.
   3288..3446    +  CDS            ble (fragment): BLE_KLEPN - Experimental evidence at protein level: Swiss-Prot protein existence level 1. Binding protein with a strong affinity to the bleomycin family of antibiotics. Binds to CL990; an antimitotic-antibiotic compound. From Klebsiella pneumoniae.
   3441..3562    +  polyA_signal   SV40 poly(A) signal: SV40 polyadenylation signal
   3635..3651    -  protein_bind   lac operator: The lac repressor binds to the lac operator to inhibit transcription in E. coli. This inhibition can be relieved by adding lactose or isopropyl-β-D-thiogalactopyranoside (IPTG). lac repressor encoded by lacI
   3659..3689    -  promoter       lac promoter: promoter for the E. coli lac operon
   3704..3725    -  protein_bind   CAP binding site: CAP binding activates transcription in the presence of cAMP. E. coli catabolite activator protein
   3738..3830    -  CDS            lacI (fragment): lac repressor; lacI; The lac repressor binds to the lac operator to inhibit transcription in E. coli. This inhibition can be relieved by adding lactose or isopropyl-β-D-thiogalactopyranoside (IPTG).
   4013..4601    -  rep_origin     ori: high-copy-number ColE1/pMB1/pBR322/pUC origin of replication
   4772..5632    -  CDS            AmpR: β-lactamase; bla; confers resistance to ampicillin, carbenicillin, and related antibiotics
   5633..5737    -  promoter       AmpR promoter: bla
   5796..25      -  misc_feature   bom (fragment) (across the origin): basis of mobility region from pBR322
