[The description below was written by a language model from this plasmid's Addgene catalogue record and pLannotate feature annotations shown in this document.]
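Description:
pOVC1_X_NcVVD-LOV is a mammalian expression plasmid built on the Invitrogen pcDNA3.1(-) backbone, about 5.8 kb in total according to the sequenced record. It is propagated in E. coli through a high-copy ColE1/pUC-type origin with ampicillin selection from the β-lactamase gene. It also carries an f1 origin, which allows single-stranded DNA production. For selection in mammalian cells, an SV40 early promoter drives the neomycin phosphotransferase gene, followed by an SV40 polyadenylation signal, conferring G418 resistance. Several short hits in the automated annotation (a truncated HIV-1 LTR fragment, ble and lacI fragments, a bom fragment) are probably backbone remnants or sequence-similarity matches rather than functional elements.

The payload is a 501 bp insert encoding the light-oxygen-voltage (LOV) domain of the Neurospora crassa photoreceptor Vivid (VVD), a blue-light-sensing flavoprotein domain widely used in optogenetics for light-induced self-association. It sits between the CMV immediate early enhancer/promoter and the bovine growth hormone polyadenylation signal. A T7 promoter lies upstream of the cloning region. The feature table does not annotate the insert itself, but the unannotated gap between the T7 promoter and the bGH signal matches its expected position. The insert was cloned through XmaI, with the 5′ site retained and the 3′ site destroyed. Together with the stated purpose ("preceded by restriction sites"), this indicates that a protein of interest is meant to be inserted upstream of the LOV domain as an N-terminal fusion partner. The plasmid belongs to a vector library for rapidly generating modular light-controlled protein–protein interactions in mammalian cells.
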