Addgene plasmid #131187: pOVC1_X_NcVVD-LOV
Purpose: Expresses NcVVD-LOV (Neurosporra crassa) preceded by restriction sites
Depositing lab: Harald Janovjak. Depositing organization: Institute of Science and Technology Austria (I.S.T. Austria). Publication: Engineering Strategy and Vector Library for the Rapid Generation of Modular Light-Controlled Protein-Protein Interactions. Tichy AM, Gerrard EJ, Legrand JMD, Hobbs RM, Janovjak H. J Mol Biol. 2019 May 29. pii: S0022-2836(19)30317-1. doi: 10.1016/j.jmb.2019.05.033. PubMed 31150735.
Backbone
  Vector backbone: pcDNA3.1-
  Backbone manufacturer: Invitrogen
  Backbone size w/o insert (bp): 5318
  Vector type: Mammalian Expression
  Selectable markers: Neomycin (select with G418)
Growth in bacteria
  Bacterial resistance: Ampicillin, 100 μg/mL
  Growth temperature: 37°C
  Growth strain: DH5alpha
  Copy number: High Copy
Gene/Insert
  Gene/Insert name: NcVVD-LOV
  Species: N. crassa
  Insert size (bp): 501
  Promoter: CMV
  Cloning method: Restriction Enzyme; 5′ cloning site XmaI (not destroyed); 3′ cloning site XmaI (destroyed during cloning)
  Sequencing primers: 5′ CMV_F (CGCAAATGGGCGGTAGGCGTG); 3′ pcDNA_R (CAACAGATGGCTGGCAAC)
Terms and licenses: Academic/Nonprofit Terms; Industry Terms: Not Available to Industry
How to cite: pOVC1_X_NcVVD-LOV was a gift from Harald Janovjak (Addgene plasmid # 131187 ; http://n2t.net/addgene:131187 ; RRID:Addgene_131187)
