>Addgene plasmid #131187 | pOVC1_X_NcVVD-LOV | depositor partial sequence | sequence record 251452 | pOVC1_X_NcVVD-LOV
ACCATGGCCACCGGTGAATTCTCAGGCTCTGGATCCCCCGGGCACACTCTCTACGCCCCAGGCGGGTACG
ATATTATGGGCTGGCTGATCCAGATCATGAACAGGCCCAATCCCCAGGTCGAGCTGGGACCCGTGGATAC
TTCATGTGCACTGATACTGTGCGACCTGAAGCAGAAGGATACACCTATAGTTTACGCTTCAGAAGCCTTT
CTGTACATGACAGGGTATTCTAACGCCGAGGTGCTGGGGAGGAACTGTAGGTTCCTCCAGAGTCCCGATG
GTATGGTGAAACCTAAGAGTACTCGCAAATATGTGGATAGCAATACTATTAACACCATGAGGAAAGCCAT
CGACAGAAACGCAGAAGTTCAGGTGGAAGTGGTGAACTTTAAGAAGAACGGCCAGCGGTTCGTGAACTTT
CTCACAATGATTCCAGTGCGGGACGAAACCGGGGAGTACCGGTACAGCATGGGTTTTCAGTGCGAAACCG
AACCCGGGTAA
